>Addgene plasmid #176411 | 7M3X | addgene full sequence | sequence record 345851 | Addgene NGS Result
TGTGGGCGGACAATAAAGTCTTAAACTGAACAAAATAGATCTAAACTATGACAATAAAGTCTTAAACTAG
ACAGAATAGTTGTAAACTGAAATCAGTCCAGTTATGCTGTGAAAAAGCATACTGGACTTTTGTTATGGCT
AAAGCAAACTCTTCATTTTCTGAAGTGCAAATTGCCCGTCGTATTAAAGAGGGGCGTGGCCAAGGGCATG
GTAAAGACTATATTCGCGGCGTTGTGACAATTTACCGAACAACTCCGCGGCCGGGAAGCCGATCTCGGCT
TGAACGAATTGTTAGGTGGCGGTACTTGGGTCGATATCAAAGTGCATCACTTCTTCCCGTATGCCCAACT
TTGTATAGAGAGCCACTGCGGGATCGTCACCGTAATCTGCTTGCACGTAGATCACATAAGCACCAAGCGC
GTTGGCCTCATGCTTGAGCAGATTGATGAGCGCGGTGGCAATGCCCTGCCTCCGGTGCTCGCCGGAGACT
GCGAGATCATAGATATAGATCTCACTACGCGGCTGCTCAAACTTGGGCAGAACGTAAGCCGCGAGAGCGC
CAACAACCGCTTCTTGGTCGAAGGCAGCAAGCGCGATGAATGTCTTACTACGGAGCAAGTTCCCGAGGTA
ATCGGAGTCCGGCTGATGTTGGGAGTAGGTGGCTACGTCTCCGAACTCACGACCGAAAAGATCAAGAGCA
GCCCGCATGGATTTGACTTGGTCAGGGCCGAGCCTACATGTGCGAATGATGCCCATACTTGAGCCACCTA
ACTTTGTTTTAGGGCGACTGCCCTGCTGCGTAACATCGTTGCTGCTCCATAACATCAAACATCGACCCAC
GGCGTAACGCGCTTGCTGCTTGGATGCCCGAGGCATAGACTGTACAAAAAAACAGTCATAACAAGCCATG
AAAACCGCCACTGCGCCGTTACCACCGCTGCGTTCGGTCAAGGTTCTGGACCAGTTGCGTGAGCGCATAC
GCTACTTGCATTACAGTTTACGAACCGAACAGGCTTATGTCAACTGGGTTCGTGCCTTCATCCGTTTCCA
CGGTGTGCGTCACCCGGCAACCTTGGGCAGCAGCGAAGTCGAGGCATTTCTGTCCTGGCTGGCGAACGAG
CGCAAGGTTTCGGTCTCCACGCATCGTCAGGCATTGGCGGCCTTGCTGTTCTTCTACGGCAAGGTGCTGT
GCACGGATCTGCCCTGGCTTCAGGAGATCGGAAGACCTCGGCCGTCGCGGCGCTTGCCGGTGGTGCTGAC
CCCGGATGAAGTGGTTCGCATCCTCGGTTTTCTGGAAGGCGAGCATCGTTTGTTCGCCCAGGACTCTAGC
TATAGTTCTAGTGGTTGGCTACGTATACTCCGGAATATTAATAGATCATGGAGATAATTAAAATGATAAC
CATCTCGCAAATAAATAAGTATTTTACTGTTTTCGTAACAGTTTTGTAATAAAAAAACCTATAAATATTC
CGGATTATTCATACCGTCCCACCATCGGGCGCGGATCTCGGTCCGAAAACCATGCATCATCATCATCATC
ACAGCAGCGGCAGAGAAAACTTGTATTTCCAGGGCATGTTTGAAGATACTGTGGAGGAGCGTGTCATCAA
TGAAGAATATAAAATCTGGAAGAAGAATACACCGTTTCTATATGACCTGGTTATGACCCATGCTCTTCAG
TGGCCCAGTCTTACCGTTCAGTGGCTTCCTGAAGTGACTAAACCTGAAGGAAAAGATTATGCCCTTCATT
GGCTAGTGCTGGGGACTCATACGTCTGATGAGCAGAATCATCTGGTGGTTGCTCGAGTACATATTCCCAA
TGATGATGCACAGTTTGATGCTTCCCATTGTGACAGTGACAAGGGTGAATTTGGTGGCTTTGGTTCTGTA
ACAGGAAAAATTGAATGTGAAATTAAAATCAATCACGAAGGAGAAGTAAACCGTGCTCGTTACATGCCGC
AGAATCCTCACATCATTGCTACAAAAACACCATCTTCTGATGTGTTGGTTTTTGACTATACAAAACACCC
TGCTAAACCAGACCCAAGTGGAGAATGTAATCCTGATCTCAGATTAAGAGGTCACCAGAAGGAAGGCTAT
GGTCTCTCCTGGAATTCAAATTTGAGTGGACATCTCCTAAGTGCATCTGATGACCATACTGTTTGTCTGT
GGGATATAAACGCAGGACCAAAAGAAGGCAAAATTGTGGATGCTAAAGCCATCTTTACTGGCCACTCAGC
TGTTGTAGAGGATGTGGCCTGGCACCTGCTGCACGAGTCATTGTTTGGATCTGTTGCTGATGATCAGAAA
CTTATGATATGGGACACCAGGTCCAATACCACCTCCAAGCCGAGTCACTTGGTGGATGCGCACACTGCCG
AAGTCAACTGCCTCTCATTCAATCCCTACAGCGAATTTATTCTAGCCACCGGCTCTGCGGATAAGACCGT
AGCTTTATGGGATCTGCGTAACTTAAAATTAAAACTCCATACCTTCGAATCTCATAAAGATGAAATTTTC
CAGGTCCACTGGTCTCCACATAATGAAACTATTCTGGCTTCAAGTGGTACTGACCGCCGCCTGAATGTGT
GGGATTTAAGTAAAATTGGGGAAGAACAATCAGCAGAAGATGCAGAAGATGGGCCTCCAGAACTCCTGTT
TATTCATGGAGGACACACTGCTAAGATTTCAGATTTTAGCTGGAACCCCAATGAGCCTTGGGTCATTTGC
TCAGTGTCTGAGGATAACATCATGCAGATATGGCAAATGGCTGAAAATATTTACAATGATGAATGATGAC
GAAGCTTGTCGAGAAGTACTAGAGGATCATAATCAGCCATACCACATTTGTAGAGGTTTTACTTGCTTTA
AAAAACCTCCCACACCTCCCCCTGAACCTGAAACATAAAATGAATGCAATTGTTGTTGTTAACTTGTTTA
TTGCAGCTTATAATGGTTACAAATAAAGCAATAGCATCACAAATTTCACAAATAAAGCATTTTTTTCACT
GCATTCTAGTTGTGGTTTGTCCAAACTCATCAATGTATCTTATCATGTCTGGATCTGATCACTGATATCG
CCTAGGAGATCCGAACCAGATAAGTGAAATCTAGTTCCAAACTATTTTGTCATTTTTAATTTTCGTATTA
GCTTACGACGCTACACCCAGTTCCCATCTATTTTGTCACTCTTCCCTAAATAATCCTTAAAAACTCCATT
TCCACCCCTCCCAGTTCCCAACTATTTTGTCCGCCCACAGCGGGGCATTTTTCTTCCTGTTATGTTTTTA
ATCAAACATCCTGCCAACTCCATGTGACAAACCGTCATCTTCGGCTACTTTTTCTCTGTCACAGAATGAA
AATTTTTCTGTCATCTCTTCGTTATTAATGTTTGTAATTGACTGAATATCAACGCTTATTTGCAGCCTGA
ATGGCGAATGGG
[124 nt withheld, positions 3443-3566]
C
[91 nt withheld, positions 3568-3658]
A
[49 nt withheld, positions 3660-3708]
CCTTTGACGTTGGAGTCCACGTTCTT
[37 nt withheld, positions 3735-3771]
ACCCTATCTCGGTCTATTCTTTTGATTTATAAGGGATTTTGCCGATTTCGGCCTATTGGTTAAAAAATGA
GCTGATTTAACAAAAATTTAACGCGAATTTTAACAAAATATTAACGCTTACAATTTAGGTGGCACTTTTC
GGGGAAATGTGCGCGGAACCCCTATTTGTTTATTTTTCTAAATACATTCAAATATGTATCCGCTCATGAG
ACAATAACCCTGATAAATGCTTCAATAATATTGAAAAAGGAAGAGTATGAGTATTCAACATTTCCGTGTC
GCCCTTATTCCCTTTTTTGCGGCATTTTGCCTTCCTGTTTTTGCTCACCCAGAAACGCTGGTGAAAGTAA
AAGATGCTGAAGATCAGTTGGGTGCACGAGTGGGTTACATCGAACTGGATCTCAACAGCGGTAAGATCCT
TGAGAGTTTTCGCCCCGAAGAACGTTTTCCAATGATGAGCACTTTTAAAGTTCTGCTATGTGGCGCGGTA
TTATCCCGTATTGACGCCGGGCAAGAGCAACTCGGTCGCCGCATACACTATTCTCAGAATGACTTGGTTG
AGTACTCACCAGTCACAGAAAAGCATCTTACGGATGGCATGACAGTAAGAGAATTATGCAGTGCTGCCAT
AACCATGAGTGATAACACTGCGGCCAACTTACTTCTGACAACGATCGGAGGACCGAAGGAGCTAACCGCT
TTTTTGCACAACATGGGGGATCATGTAACTCGCCTTGATCGTTGGGAACCGGAGCTGAATGAAGCCATAC
CAAACGACGAGCGTGACACCACGATGCCTGTAGCAATGGCAACAACGTTGCGCAAACTATTAACTGGCGA
ACTACTTACTCTAGCTTCCCGGCAACAATTAATAGACTGGATGGAGGCGGATAAAGTTGCAGGACCACTT
CTGCGCTCGGCCCTTCCGGCTGGCTGGTTTATTGCTGATAAATCTGGAGCCGGTGAGCGTGGGTCTCGCG
GTATCATTGCAGCACTGGGGCCAGATGGTAAGCCCTCCCGTATCGTAGTTATCTACACGACGGGGAGTCA
GGCAACTATGGATGAACGAAATAGACAGATCGCTGAGATAGGTGCCTCACTGATTAAGCATTGGTAACTG
TCAGACCAAGTTTACTCATATATACTTTAGATTGATTTAAAACTTCATTTTTAATTTAAAAGGATCTAGG
TGAAGATCCTTTTTGATAATCTCATGACCAAAATCCCTTAACGTGAGTTTTCGTTCCACTGAGCGTCAGA
CCCCGTAGAAAAGATCAAAGGATCTTCTTGAGATCCTTTTTTTCTGCGCGTAATCTGCTGCTTGCAAACA
AAAAAACCACCGCTACCAGCGGTGGTTTGTTTGCCGGATCAAGAGCTACCAACTCTTTTTCCGAAGGTAA
CTGGCTTCAGCAGAGCGCAGATACCAAATACTGTTCTTCTAGTGTAGCCGTAGTTAGGCCACCACTTCAA
GAACTCTGTAGCACCGCCTACATACCTCGCTCTGCTAATCCTGTTACCAGTGGCTGCTGCCAGTGGCGAT
AAGTCGTGTCTTACCGGGTTGGACTCAAGACGATAGTTACCGGATAAGGCGCAGCGGTCGGGCTGAACGG
GGGGTTCGTGCACACAGCCCAGCTTGGAGCGAACGACCTACACCGAACTGAGATACCTACAGCGTGAGCT
ATGAGAAAGCGCCACGCTTCCCGAAGGGAGAAAGGCGGACAGGTATCCGGTAAGCGGCAGGGTCGGAACA
GGAGAGCGCACGAGGGAGCTTCCAGGGGGAAACGCCTGGTATCTTTATAGTCCTGTCGGGTTTCGCCACC
TCTGACTTGAGCGTCGATTTTTGTGATGCTCGTCAGGGGGGCGGAGCCTATGGAAAAACGCCAGCAACGC
GGCCTTTTTACGGTTCCTGGCCTTTTGCTGGCCTTTTGCTCACATGTTCTTTCCTGCGTTATCCCCTGAT
TCTGTGGATAACCGTATTACCGCCTTTGAGTGAGCTGATACCGCTCGCCGCAGCCGAACGACCGAGCGCA
GCGAGTCAGTGAGCGAGGAAGCGGAAGAGCGCCTGATGCGGTATTTTCTCCTTACGCATCTGTGCGGTAT
TTCACACCGCATAGACCAGCCGCGTAACCTGGCAAAATCGGTTACGGTTGAGTAATAAATGGATGCCCTG
CGTAAGCGGG
Features (pLannotate 1.2.2; 16 found; start..end, strand, type, name):
      1..225     -  mobile_element Tn7R: mini-Tn7 element (right end of the Tn7 transposon) Tn7
    292..825     -  CDS            GmR: gentamycin acetyltransferase; aacC1; confers resistance to gentamycin
    995..1023    -  promoter       Pc promoter: intI1 (promoter lies within the coding sequence); class 1 integron promoter
   1001..1348    -  CDS            YPR2_ECOLX (fragment): Protein predicted: Swiss-Prot protein existence level 4. From Escherichia coli.
   1375..1466    +  promoter       polyhedrin promoter: polh from Autographa californica; promoter for the baculovirus polyhedrin gene
   1523..1541    +  CDS            capTEV™ (fragment): composite tag for in vivo biotinylation, TEV protease cleavage, and 6xHis tagging
   1576..2793    +  CDS            RBBP7: RBBP7_HUMAN - Also known as RBAP46. Experimental evidence at protein level: Swiss-Prot protein existence level 1. Core histone-binding subunit that may target chromatin remodeling factors, histone acetyltransferases and histone deacetylases to their histone substrates in a manner that is regulated by nucleosomal DNA. Component of several complexes which regulate chromatin metabolism. These include the type B histone acetyltransferase (HAT) complex, which is required for chromatin assembly following DNA replication; the core histone deacetylase (HDAC) complex, which promotes histone deacetylati
   2825..2908    +  CDS            large T antigen (fragment): large T antigen from SV40 (simian virus 40)
   2931..3065    +  polyA_signal   SV40 poly(A) signal: SV40 polyadenylation signal
   3094..3259    -  mobile_element Tn7L: mini-Tn7 element (left end of the Tn7 transposon) Tn7
   3422..3438    +  CDS            lacZα (fragment): LacZα fragment of β-galactosidase; lacZ fragment
   3443..3897    +  rep_origin     f1 ori (sequence partly withheld): f1 bacteriophage origin of replication; arrow indicates direction of (+) strand synthesis
   3923..4027    +  promoter       AmpR promoter: bla
   4028..4888    +  CDS            AmpR: β-lactamase; bla; confers resistance to ampicillin, carbenicillin, and related antibiotics
   5059..5647    +  rep_origin     ori: high-copy-number ColE1/pMB1/pBR322/pUC origin of replication
   5833..5884    -  misc_feature   bom (fragment): basis of mobility region from pBR322
