[The description below was written by a language model from this plasmid's Addgene catalogue record and pLannotate feature annotations shown in this document.]
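Description:
7M3X is a baculovirus transfer (donor) plasmid of about 6 kb built on the pFBOH-MHL backbone from the Structural Genomics Consortium. It was made to produce human RBBP7 (RbAp46) in insect cells for structure determination. It is maintained in E. coli as a high-copy plasmid through a ColE1/pUC-type origin and selected with ampicillin via the β-lactamase gene. An f1 phage origin and a fragment of the pBR322 bom region are also present in the backbone.

The payload sits between the Tn7R and Tn7L ends of a mini-Tn7 element. This is the arrangement used in Bac-to-Bac-style systems, where the cassette is transposed from the donor plasmid into a baculovirus shuttle genome (bacmid). Inside the transposable segment, a gentamicin acetyltransferase gene driven by the class 1 integron Pc promoter allows selection of bacmids that have received the cassette. The strong, very late polyhedrin promoter of Autographa californica nucleopolyhedrovirus drives the 1218 bp RBBP7 coding sequence, which was inserted by ligation-independent cloning and is followed by an SV40 polyadenylation signal. The protein carries an N-terminal 6xHis tag followed by a TEV protease site, which permits metal-affinity purification and later removal of the tag. The short "capTEV" fragment in the annotation upstream of the insert corresponds to this tag region.

RBBP7 is a core histone-binding subunit found in several chromatin-modifying complexes, including histone acetyltransferase and deacetylase assemblies. The record cautions that constructs in this series may not contain the entire coding region, as expected for a boundary chosen for structural work. The plasmid name appears to be the identifier of the associated structure.
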