Addgene plasmid #176411: 7M3X
Purpose: Baculovirus expression for structure determination. May not contain entire coding region of gene.
Depositing lab: Cheryl Arrowsmith. Depositing organization: University of Toronto.
Backbone
  Vector backbone: pFBOH-MHL
  Backbone manufacturer: SGC (Addgene Plasmid #62304)
  Vector type: Baculovirus Expresssion
Growth in bacteria
  Bacterial resistance: Ampicillin, 100 μg/mL
  Growth temperature: 37°C
  Growth strain: DH5alpha
  Copy number: High Copy
Gene/Insert
  Gene/Insert name: RBBP7 (alt name: gi 13259504)
  Species: H. sapiens (human)
  Insert size (bp): 1218
  Entrez Gene: RBBP7 (a.k.a. RbAp46)
  Promoter: Polyhedrin
  Tag / fusion protein: 6xHis-TEV (N terminal on insert)
  Cloning method: Ligation Independent Cloning
  Sequencing primers: 5′ pFBOH-fwd (5'-CCGGATTATTCATACCGTCCCACCA-3'); 3′ pFBOH-rev (5'-CTGATTATGATCCTCTAGTACTTCT-3')
Terms and licenses: Academic/Nonprofit Terms; Industry Terms: Not Available to Industry
Depositor comments: SGC link: http://www.thesgc.org/structures/7M3X/.
How to cite: 7M3X was a gift from Cheryl Arrowsmith (Addgene plasmid # 176411 ; http://n2t.net/addgene:176411 ; RRID:Addgene_176411)
