>Addgene plasmid #176411 | 7M3X | depositor partial sequence | sequence record 341696 | Insert sequence
ATGTTTGAAGATACTGTGGAGGAGCGTGTCATCAATGAAGAATATAAAATCTGGAAGAAGAATACACCGT
TTCTATATGACCTGGTTATGACCCATGCTCTTCAGTGGCCCAGTCTTACCGTTCAGTGGCTTCCTGAAGT
GACTAAACCTGAAGGAAAAGATTATGCCCTTCATTGGCTAGTGCTGGGGACTCATACGTCTGATGAGCAG
AATCATCTGGTGGTTGCTCGAGTACATATTCCCAATGATGATGCACAGTTTGATGCTTCCCATTGTGACA
GTGACAAGGGTGAATTTGGTGGCTTTGGTTCTGTAACAGGAAAAATTGAATGTGAAATTAAAATCAATCA
CGAAGGAGAAGTAAACCGTGCTCGTTACATGCCGCAGAATCCTCACATCATTGCTACAAAAACACCATCT
TCTGATGTGTTGGTTTTTGACTATACAAAACACCCTGCTAAACCAGACCCAAGTGGAGAATGTAATCCTG
ATCTCAGATTAAGAGGTCACCAGAAGGAAGGCTATGGTCTCTCCTGGAATTCAAATTTGAGTGGACATCT
CCTAAGTGCATCTGATGACCATACTGTTTGTCTGTGGGATATAAACGCAGGACCAAAAGAAGGCAAAATT
GTGGATGCTAAAGCCATCTTTACTGGCCACTCAGCTGTTGTAGAGGATGTGGCCTGGCACCTGCTGCACG
AGTCATTGTTTGGATCTGTTGCTGATGATCAGAAACTTATGATATGGGACACCAGGTCCAATACCACCTC
CAAGCCGAGTCACTTGGTGGATGCGCACACTGCCGAAGTCAACTGCCTCTCATTCAATCCCTACAGCGAA
TTTATTCTAGCCACCGGCTCTGCGGATAAGACCGTAGCTTTATGGGATCTGCGTAACTTAAAATTAAAAC
TCCATACCTTCGAATCTCATAAAGATGAAATTTTCCAGGTCCACTGGTCTCCACATAATGAAACTATTCT
GGCTTCAAGTGGTACTGACCGCCGCCTGAATGTGTGGGATTTAAGTAAAATTGGGGAAGAACAATCAGCA
GAAGATGCAGAAGATGGGCCTCCAGAACTCCTGTTTATTCATGGAGGACACACTGCTAAGATTTCAGATT
TTAGCTGGAACCCCAATGAGCCTTGGGTCATTTGCTCAGTGTCTGAGGATAACATCATGCAGATATGGCA
AATGGCTGAAAATATTTACAATGATGAA
